Addgene plasmid #47816: pFAB3913
Purpose: BIOFAB RFP reporter plasmid for measuring promoter 14 + BCD9 efficiency.
Depositing lab: Drew Endy. Depositing organization: Stanford University. Publication: Precise and reliable gene expression via standard transcription and translation initiation elements. Mutalik VK, Guimaraes JC, Cambray G, Lam C, Christoffersen MJ, Mai QA, Tran AB, Paull M, Keasling JD, Arkin AP, Endy D. Nat Methods. 2013 Apr;10(4):354-60. doi: 10.1038/nmeth.2404. Epub 2013 Mar 10. PubMed 23474465.
Backbone
  Vector backbone: pFAB1781
  Backbone size w/o insert (bp): 3000
  Vector type: Bacterial Expression, Synthetic Biology
Growth in bacteria
  Bacterial resistance: Kanamycin, 50 μg/mL
  Growth temperature: 37°C
  Growth strain: BW25113
  Copy number: High Copy
Gene/Insert
  Gene/Insert name: promoter 14 and BCD9 (alt name: P14, apFAB154 and BCD9, apFAB687)
  Species: Synthetic
  Insert size (bp): 124
  Promoter: see insert
  Cloning method: Unknown
  Sequencing primers: 5′ Neo-R; 3′ p15A-R
Terms and licenses: Academic/Nonprofit Terms; Industry Terms: Not Available to Industry
Depositor comments: http://biofab.org/services RFP fluorescence (Arbitrary Units, AU) is used to measure the efficiency of the promoter/BCD combination. Promoter/BCD combinations ranged from a low score of 6.14 to a high score of 634.54. The score for this combination was: 90.37
How to cite: pFAB3913 was a gift from Drew Endy (Addgene plasmid # 47816 ; http://n2t.net/addgene:47816 ; RRID:Addgene_47816)
