[The description below was written by a language model from this plasmid's Addgene catalogue record and pLannotate feature annotations shown in this document.]
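Description:
pFAB3913 is a small (about 3 kb) bacterial expression and synthetic-biology plasmid from the BIOFAB collection of standardized expression elements, built on the pFAB1781 backbone and grown in E. coli (BW25113 is the listed strain). It is selected with kanamycin through the neo (nptII) aminoglycoside phosphotransferase gene. This gene is followed by a lambda t0 terminator and sits next to a short remnant of Tn5 transposase sequence that probably came along with the resistance cassette. Replication depends on a p15A origin. The annotation also picks up a short fragment resembling the RSF origin. The catalogue lists the plasmid as high copy, whereas p15A is generally regarded as a medium-copy origin compatible with ColE1-type plasmids, so the two sources do not fully agree.

The payload is a 124 bp synthetic insert that combines constitutive promoter 14 (P14, apFAB154) with bicistronic design element 9 (BCD9, apFAB687), placed upstream of an mRFP1 coding sequence. A bicistronic design is a translation initiation element in which a short leader open reading frame is translationally coupled to the downstream gene, which makes initiation less sensitive to the sequence of the gene of interest. The automated annotation labels a 30 bp stretch just upstream of mRFP1 as a trc promoter. Its position suggests this is the synthetic P14 promoter matched by similarity, though the record does not confirm that. Transcription of the reporter ends at tandem rrnB T1 and T7Te terminators.

The plasmid is used to measure the expression strength of this promoter/BCD pairing from red fluorescence. The depositor reports a score of 90.37 arbitrary units for this combination, within a library range of 6.14 to 634.54, which puts it toward the lower-middle of the set.
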