Features (pLannotate 1.2.2; 9 found; start..end, strand, type, name):
     97..191     -  terminator     lambda t0 terminator: transcription terminator from phage lambda
    225..1016    -  CDS            neo: KKA2_KLEPN - Also known as kan, nptII. Experimental evidence at protein level: Swiss-Prot protein existence level 1. Resistance to kanamycin, neomycin, paromomycin, ribostamycin, butirosin and gentamicin B. From Klebsiella pneumoniae.
   1048..1152    -  CDS            tnpA (fragment): TN5P_ECOLX - Also known as tnp. Experimental evidence at protein level: Swiss-Prot protein existence level 1. Mediates transposition of transposon Tn5 by a 'cut and paste' mechanism. First, the monomeric transposase binds the 19 bp inverted DNA repeats flanking the transposon. Then, dimerization of the DNA- bound transposase creates a synaptic DNA complex. After nicking of the first DNA strand, excision of the transposon proceeds through a series of intermediates. The transposase then mediates the insertion of the transposon at a new site by strand transfer. The activity of the wild- type tran
   1336..1365    +  promoter       trc promoter: strong E. coli promoter; hybrid between the trp and lac UV5 promoters
   1457..2134    +  CDS            mRFP1: monomeric derivative of DsRed (Campbell et al., 2002)
   2167..2238    +  terminator     rrnB T1 terminator: transcription terminator T1 from the E. coli rrnB gene
   2254..2281    +  terminator     T7Te terminator: phage T7 early transcription terminator
   2315..2370    -  rep_origin     RSF ori (fragment): Plasmids containing the RSF 1030 origin of replication can be propagated in E. coli cells that contain additional plasmids with compatible origins.
   2458..3003    -  rep_origin     p15A ori: Plasmids containing the medium-copy-number p15A origin of replication can be propagated in E. coli cells that contain a second plasmid with the ColE1 origin.
>Addgene plasmid #47816 | pFAB3913 | depositor full sequence | sequence record 68349 | Full Sequence
TCAGATAAAATATTTCTAGATTTCAGTGCAATTTATCTCTTCAAATGTAGCACCTGAAGTCAGCCCCATA
CGATATAAGTTGTTACTAGTGCTTGGATTCTCACCAATAAAAAACGCCCGGCGGCAACCGAGCGTTCTGA
ACAAATCCAGATGGAGTTCTGAGGTCATTACTGGATCTATCAACAGGAGTCCAAGCGAGCTCTCGAACCC
CAGAGTCCCGCTCAGAAGAACTCGTCAAGAAGGCGATAGAAGGCGATGCGCTGCGAATCGGGAGCGGCGA
TACCGTAAAGCACGAGGAAGCGGTCAGCCCATTCGCCGCCAAGCTCTTCAGCAATATCACGGGTAGCCAA
CGCTATGTCCTGATAGCGGTCCGCCACACCCAGCCGGCCACAGTCGATGAATCCAGAAAAGCGGCCATTT
TCCACCATGATATTCGGCAAGCAGGCATCGCCATGGGTCACGACGAGATCCTCGCCGTCGGGCATGCGCG
CCTTGAGCCTGGCGAACAGTTCGGCTGGCGCGAGCCCCTGATGCTCTTCGTCCAGATCATCCTGATCGAC
AAGACCGGCTTCCATCCGAGTACGTGCTCGCTCGATGCGATGTTTCGCTTGGTGGTCGAATGGGCAGGTA
GCCGGATCAAGCGTATGCAGCCGCCGCATTGCATCAGCCATGATGGATACTTTCTCGGCAGGAGCAAGGT
GAGATGACAGGAGATCCTGCCCCGGCACTTCGCCCAATAGCAGCCAGTCCCTTCCCGCTTCAGTGACAAC
GTCGAGCACAGCTGCGCAAGGAACGCCCGTCGTGGCCAGCCACGATAGCCGCGCTGCCTCGTCCTGCAGT
TCATTCAGGGCACCGGACAGGTCGGTCTTGACAAAAAGAACCGGGCGCCCCTGCGCTGACAGCCGGAACA
CGGCGGCATCAGAGCAGCCGATTGTCTGTTGTGCCCAGTCATAGCCGAATAGCCTCTCCACCCAAGCGGC
CGGAGAACCTGCGTGCAATCCATCTTGTTCAATCATGCGAAACGATCCTCATCCTGTCTCTTGATCAGAT
CATGATCCCCTGCGCCATCAGATCCTTGGCGGCAAGAAAGCCATCCAGTTTACTTTGCAGGGCTTCCCAA
CCTTACCAGAGGGCGCCCCAGCTGGCAATTCCGACGTCGAATTCAAAAGATCTTAAGTAAGTAAGAGTAT
ACGTATATCGGCTAATAACGTATTAAGGCGCTTCGGCGCCTTTTTTTATGGGGGTATTTTCATCCCAATC
CACACGTCCAACGCACAGCAAACACCACGTCGACCCTATCAGCTGCGTGCTTTCTATGAGTCGTTGCTGC
ATAACTTGACAATTAATCATCCGGCTCGTATAATGTGTGGAGGGCCCAAGTTCACTTAAAAAGGAGATCA
ACAATGAAAGCAATTTTCGTACTGAAACATCTTAATCATGCAGAGGAGTCTTTCTAATGGCGAGTAGCGA
AGACGTTATCAAAGAGTTCATGCGTTTCAAAGTTCGTATGGAAGGTTCCGTTAACGGTCACGAGTTCGAA
ATCGAAGGTGAAGGTGAAGGTCGTCCGTACGAAGGTACCCAGACCGCTAAACTGAAAGTTACCAAAGGTG
GTCCGCTGCCGTTCGCTTGGGACATCCTGTCCCCGCAGTTCCAGTACGGTTCCAAAGCTTACGTTAAACA
CCCGGCTGACATCCCGGACTACCTGAAACTGTCCTTCCCGGAAGGTTTCAAATGGGAACGTGTTATGAAC
TTCGAAGACGGTGGTGTTGTTACCGTTACCCAGGACTCCTCCCTGCAAGACGGTGAGTTCATCTACAAAG
TTAAACTGCGTGGTACCAACTTCCCGTCCGACGGTCCGGTTATGCAGAAAAAAACCATGGGTTGGGAAGC
TTCCACCGAACGTATGTACCCGGAAGACGGTGCTCTGAAAGGTGAAATCAAAATGCGTCTGAAACTGAAA
GACGGTGGTCACTACGACGCTGAAGTTAAAACCACCTACATGGCTAAAAAACCGGTTCAGCTGCCGGGTG
CTTACAAAACCGACATCAAACTGGACATCACCTCCCACAACGAAGACTACACCATCGTTGAACAGTACGA
ACGTGCTGAAGGTCGTCACTCCACCGGTGCTTAAGGATCGGTTGTCGAGTAAGGATCTCCAGGCATCAAA
TAAAACGAAAGGCTCAGTCGAAAGACTGGGCCTTTCGTTTTATCTGTTGTTTGTCGGTGAACGCTCTCTA
CTAGAGTCACACTGGCTCACCTTCGGGTGGGCCTTTCTGCGTTTATAGGATCCTAACTCGAGCCTAGGGA
TATATTCCGCTTCCTCGCTCACTGACTCGCTACGCTCGGTCGTTCGACTGCGGCGAGCGGAAATGGCTTA
CGAACGGGGCGGAGATTTCCTGGAAGATGCCAGGAAGATACTTAACAGGGAAGTGAGAGGGCCGCGGCAA
AGCCGTTTTTCCATAGGCTCCGCCCCCCTGACAAGCATCACGAAATCTGACGCTCAAATCAGTGGTGGCG
AAACCCGACAGGACTATAAAGATACCAGGCGTTTCCCCCTGGCGGCTCCCTCGTGCGCTCTCCTGTTCCT
GCCTTTCGGTTTACCGGTGTCATTCCGCTGTTATGGCCGCGTTTGTCTCATTCCACGCCTGACACTCAGT
TCCGGGTAGGCAGTTCGCTCCAAGCTGGACTGTATGCACGAACCCCCCGTTCAGTCCGACCGCTGCGCCT
TATCCGGTAACTATCGTCTTGAGTCCAACCCGGAAAGACATGCAAAAGCACCACTGGCAGCAGCCACTGG
TAATTGATTTAGAGGAGTTAGTCTTGAAGTCATGCGCCGGTTAAGGCTAAACTGAAAGGACAAGTTTTGG
TGACTGCGCTCCTCCAAGCCAGTTACCTCGGTTCAAAGAGTTGGTAGCTCAGAGAACCTTCGAAAAACCG
CCCTGCAAGGCGGTTTTTTCGTTTTCAGAGCAAGAGATTACGCGCAGACCAAAACGATCTCAAGAAGATC
ATCTTATTAA
