>Addgene plasmid #47816 | pFAB3913 | addgene partial sequence | sequence record 69854 | Neo-R 5'-GCCCAGTCATAGCCGAATAG-3'
ATCCATCTTGTTCAATCATGCGAAACGATCCTCATCCTGTCTCTTGATCAGATCATGATCCCCTGCGCCA
TCAGATCCTTGGCGGCAAGAAAGCCATCCAGTTTACTTTGCAGGGCTTCCCAACCTTACCAGAGGGCGCC
CCAGCTGGCAATTCCGACGTCGAATTCAAAAGATCTTAAGTAAGTAAGAGTATACGTATATCGGCTAATA
ACGTATTAAGGCGCTTCGGCGCCTTTTTTTATGGGGGTATTTTCATCCCAATCCACACGTCCAACGCACA
GCAAACACCACGTCGACCCTATCAGCTGCGTGCTTTCTATGAGTCGTTGCTGCATAACTTGACAATTAAT
CATCCGGCTCGTATAATGTGTGGAGGGCCCAAGTTCACTTAAAAAGGAGATCAACAATGAAAGCAATTTT
CGTACTGAAACATCTTAATCATGCAGAGGAGTCTTTCTAATGGCGAGTAGCGAAGACGTTATCAAAGAGT
TCATGCGTTTCAAAGTTCGTATGGAAGGTTCCGTTAACGGTCACGAGTTCGAAATCGAAGGTGAAGGTGA
AGGTCGTCCGTACGAAGGTACCCAGACCGCTAAACTGAAAGTTACCAAAGGTGGTCCGCTGCCGTTCGCT
TGGGACATCCTGTCCCCGCAGTTCCAGTACGGTTCCAAAGCTTACGTTAAACACCCGGCTGACATCCCGG
ACTACCTGAAACTGTCCTTCCCGGAAGGTTTCAAATGGGAACGTGTTATGAACTTCGAAGACGGTGGTGT
TGTTACCGTTACCCAGGACTCCTCCCTGCAAGACGGTGAGTTCATCTACAAAGTTAAACTGCGTGGTACC
AACTTCCCGTCCGACGGTCCGGTTATGCAGAAAAAAACCATGGGTTGGGAAGCTTCCACCGAACGTATGT
ACCCGGAAGA
